Addgene plasmid #206492: T8-pAc5.1 lambdaN HA EcoRV
Purpose: (Empty Backbone) Schneider cell imaging
Depositing lab: Anne Ephrussi. Depositing organization: European Molecular Biology Laboratory (EMBL), Heidelberg. Publication: ReLo is a simple and rapid colocalization assay to identify and characterize direct protein-protein interactions. Salgania HK, Metz J, Jeske M. Nat Commun. 2024 Apr 3;15(1):2875. doi: 10.1038/s41467-024-47233-4. PubMed 38570497.
Backbone
  Vector backbone: pAc5.1
  Vector type: Insect Expression
Growth in bacteria
  Bacterial resistance: Ampicillin, 100 μg/mL
  Growth temperature: 37°C
  Growth strain: DH5alpha
  Copy number: High Copy
Gene/Insert
  Gene/Insert name: None
Terms and licenses: Academic/Nonprofit Terms; Industry Terms: Not Available to Industry
Depositor comments: Please visit https://www.biorxiv.org/content/10.1101/2022.03.04.482790v2 for bioRxiv preprint.
How to cite: T8-pAc5.1 lambdaN HA EcoRV was a gift from Anne Ephrussi (Addgene plasmid # 206492 ; http://n2t.net/addgene:206492 ; RRID:Addgene_206492)
