[The description below was written by a language model from this plasmid's Addgene catalogue record and pLannotate feature annotations shown in this document.]
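Description:
T8-pAc5.1 lambdaN HA EcoRV is an empty insect-cell expression backbone of about 5.5 kb built on pAc5.1, intended for expressing tagged fusion proteins in Drosophila Schneider (S2) cells for imaging. It is propagated in E. coli as a high-copy plasmid through a ColE1/pUC-type origin and selected with ampicillin via the β-lactamase gene and its own promoter. The record lists no marker for selection in insect cells, which suggests transient transfection. A short tetracycline-resistance fragment spanning the sequence origin and a small SV40 large T antigen fragment are annotated, and both appear to be non-functional backbone remnants.

Expression is driven by the strong, constitutive Drosophila melanogaster actin 5C (Ac5) promoter. Immediately downstream lies a short fragment of the bacteriophage lambda N protein, whose size fits the lambdaN peptide commonly used to bind boxB RNA hairpins. It is followed by a sequence annotated as a partial 3xHA match, roughly the length of one HA epitope. As the name implies, an EcoRV site presumably provides the insertion point for an open reading frame, although its position is not annotated. A V5 epitope sequence further downstream comes from the parental pAc5.1 vector; whether it is in frame with an insert is not stated. An SV40 polyadenylation signal follows the cassette, though it is annotated on the reverse strand.

No gene is inserted. A cloned coding sequence would be produced with an N-terminal lambdaN-HA tag, allowing immunodetection and potentially tethering to boxB-containing RNAs. The plasmid was deposited in connection with a colocalization assay for identifying and characterizing direct protein-protein interactions in cultured cells.
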