Features (pLannotate 1.2.2; 10 found; start..end, strand, type, name):
    161..749     -  rep_origin     ori: high-copy-number ColE1/pMB1/pBR322/pUC origin of replication
    920..1780    -  CDS            AmpR: β-lactamase; bla; confers resistance to ampicillin, carbenicillin, and related antibiotics
   1781..1885    -  promoter       AmpR promoter: bla
   2035..4544    +  promoter       Ac5 promoter: Drosophila melanogaster actin 5C promoter
   4564..4629    +  CDS            N (fragment): REGN_LAMBD - Experimental evidence at protein level: Swiss-Prot protein existence level 1. Plays a role as a transcriptional antitermination factor that allows the virus to initiate its lytic phase. Activates expression of the delayed viral early genes by modifying host RNA polymerase (RNAP) into a form that is resistant to termination signals. This antitermination function requires the host NusA protein which serves to stabilize the interaction between antitermination protein N and host RNA polymerase. From Escherichia phage lambda (Bacteriophage lambda).
   4654..4680    +  CDS            3xHA (fragment): three tandem HA epitope tags
   4753..4794    +  CDS            V5 tag: epitope tag from simian virus 5
   4894..5028    -  polyA_signal   SV40 poly(A) signal: SV40 polyadenylation signal
   5051..5135    -  CDS            large T antigen (fragment): large T antigen from SV40 (simian virus 40)
   5136..115     +  CDS            TcR (fragment) (across the origin): tetracycline efflux protein; tet; confers resistance to tetracycline
>Addgene plasmid #206492 | T8-pAc5.1 lambdaN HA EcoRV | addgene full sequence | sequence record 407286 | Addgene NGS Result
GCTGGATGGCCTTCCCCATTATGATTCTTCTCGCTTCCGGCGGCATCGGGATGCCCGCGTTGCAGGCCAT
GCTGTCCAGGCAGGTAGATGACGACCATCAGGGACAGCTTCAAGGCCAGCAAAAGGCCAGGAACCGTAAA
AAGGCCGCGTTGCTGGCGTTTTTCCATAGGCTCCGCCCCCCTGACGAGCATCACAAAAATCGACGCTCAA
GTCAGAGGTGGCGAAACCCGACAGGACTATAAAGATACCAGGCGTTTCCCCCTGGAAGCTCCCTCGTGCG
CTCTCCTGTTCCGACCCTGCCGCTTACCGGATACCTGTCCGCCTTTCTCCCTTCGGGAAGCGTGGCGCTT
TCTCATAGCTCACGCTGTAGGTATCTCAGTTCGGTGTAGGTCGTTCGCTCCAAGCTGGGCTGTGTGCACG
AACCCCCCGTTCAGCCCGACCGCTGCGCCTTATCCGGTAACTATCGTCTTGAGTCCAACCCGGTAAGACA
CGACTTATCGCCACTGGCAGCAGCCACTGGTAACAGGATTAGCAGAGCGAGGTATGTAGGCGGTGCTACA
GAGTTCTTGAAGTGGTGGCCTAACTACGGCTACACTAGAAGGACAGTATTTGGTATCTGCGCTCTGCTGA
AGCCAGTTACCTTCGGAAAAAGAGTTGGTAGCTCTTGATCCGGCAAACAAACCACCGCTGGTAGCGGTGG
TTTTTTTGTTTGCAAGCAGCAGATTACGCGCAGAAAAAAAGGATCTCAAGAAGATCCTTTGATCTTTTCT
ACGGGGTCTGACGCTCAGTGGAACGAAAACTCACGTTAAGGGATTTTGGTCATGAGATTATCAAAAAGGA
TCTTCACCTAGATCCTTTTAAATTAAAAATGAAGTTTTAAATCAATCTAAAGTATATATGAGTAAACTTG
GTCTGACAGTTACCAATGCTTAATCAGTGAGGCACCTATCTCAGCGATCTGTCTATTTCGTTCATCCATA
GTTGCCTGACTCCCCGTCGTGTAGATAACTACGATACGGGAGGGCTTACCATCTGGCCCCAGTGCTGCAA
TGATACCGCGAGACCCACGCTCACCGGCTCCAGATTTATCAGCAATAAACCAGCCAGCCGGAAGGGCCGA
GCGCAGAAGTGGTCCTGCAACTTTATCCGCCTCCATCCAGTCTATTAATTGTTGCCGGGAAGCTAGAGTA
AGTAGTTCGCCAGTTAATAGTTTGCGCAACGTTGTTGCCATTGCTGCAGGCATCGTGGTGTCACGCTCGT
CGTTTGGTATGGCTTCATTCAGCTCCGGTTCCCAACGATCAAGGCGAGTTACATGATCCCCCATGTTGTG
CAAAAAAGCGGTTAGCTCCTTCGGTCCTCCGATCGTTGTCAGAAGTAAGTTGGCCGCAGTGTTATCACTC
ATGGTTATGGCAGCACTGCATAATTCTCTTACTGTCATGCCATCCGTAAGATGCTTTTCTGTGACTGGTG
AGTACTCAACCAAGTCATTCTGAGAATAGTGTATGCGGCGACCGAGTTGCTCTTGCCCGGCGTCAACACG
GGATAATACCGCGCCACATAGCAGAACTTTAAAAGTGCTCATCATTGGAAAACGTTCTTCGGGGCGAAAA
CTCTCAAGGATCTTACCGCTGTTGAGATCCAGTTCGATGTAACCCACTCGTGCACCCAACTGATCTTCAG
CATCTTTTACTTTCACCAGCGTTTCTGGGTGAGCAAAAACAGGAAGGCAAAATGCCGCAAAAAAGGGAAT
AAGGGCGACACGGAAATGTTGAATACTCATACTCTTCCTTTTTCAATATTATTGAAGCATTTATCAGGGT
TATTGTCTCATGAGCGGATACATATTTGAATGTATTTAGAAAAATAAACAAATAGGGGTTCCGCGCACAT
TTCCCCGAAAAGTGCCACCTGACGTCTAAGAAACCATTATTATCATGACATTAACCTATAAAAATAGGCG
TATCACGAGGCCCTTTCGTCTTCAAGAATTAATTCTATATTCTAAAAACACAAATGATACTTCTAAAAAA
AAATCATGAATGGCATCAACTCTGAATCAAATCTTTGCAGATGCACCTACTTCTCATTTCCACTGTCACA
TCATTTTTCCAGATCTCGCTGCCTGTTATGTGGCCCACAAACCAAGACACGTTTTATGGCCATTAAAGCT
GGCTGATCGTCGCCAAACACCAAATACATAATGAATATGTACACATTCGAGAAAGAAGCGATCAAAGAAG
CGTCTTCGGGCGGAGTAGGAGAATGCGGAGGAGAAGGAGAACGAGCTGATCTAGTATCTCTCCACAATCC
AATGCCAACTGACCAACTGGCCATATTCGGAGCAATTTGAAGCCAATTTCCATCGCCTGGCGATCGCTCC
ATTCTTGGCTATATGTTTTTCACCGTTACCCGGGGCCATTTTCAAAGACTCGTCGGCAAGATAAGATTGT
GTCACTCGCTGTCTCTCTTCATTTGTCGAAGAATGCTGAGGAATTTCGCGATGACGTCGGCGAGTATTTT
GAAGAATGAGAATAATTTGTATTTATACGAAAATCAGTTAGTGGAATTTTCTACAAAAACATGTTATCTA
TAGATAATTTTGTTGCAAAATATGTTGACTATGACAAAGATTGTATGTATATACCTTTAATGTATTCTCA
TTTTCTTATGTATTTATAATGGCAATGATGATACTGATGATATTTTAAGATGATGCCAGACCAAAAGGCT
TGAATTTCTGCGTCTTTTGCCGAACGCAGTGCATGTGCAATTGTTGTTTTTTGGAATATTCAATTTTCGG
ACTGTCCGCTTTGATTTCAGTTTCTTGGCTTATTCAAAAAGCAAAGTAAAGCCAAAAAAGCGAGATGGCA
ATACCAAATGCGGCAAAACGGTAGTGGAAGGAAAGGGGTGCGGGGCAGCGGAAGGAAGGGTGGGGCGGGG
CGTGGCGGGGTCTGTGGCTGGGCGCGACGTCACCGACGTTGGAGCCACTCCTTTGACCATGTGTGCGTGT
GTGTATTATTCGTGTCTCGCCACTCGCCGGTTGTTTTTTTCTTTTTATGCTGCGCTCTCTCTAGCGCCAT
CTCGCTTACGCATGCTCAACGCACCGCATGTTGCCGTTTCCTTTTATGCGTCATTTTGGCTCGAAATAGG
CAATTATTTAAACAAAGATTAGTCAACGAAAACGCTAAAATAAATAAGTCTACAATATGGTTACTTATTG
CCATGTGTGTGCAGCCAACGATAGCAACAAAAGCAACAACACAGGTGGCTTTCCCTCTTTCACTTTTTGT
TTGCAAGCCGCGTGCGAGCAAGACGGCACGACCGGCAAACGCAATTACGCTGACAAAGAGCAGACGAAGT
TTTGGCGAAAAACATCAAGGCGCCTGATACGAATGCATTTGCAATAACAATTGCGATATTTAATATTGTT
TATGAAGCTGTTTGACTTCAAAACACACAAAAAAAAAAATAAAACAAATTATTTGAAAGAGAATTAGGAA
TCGGACGCTTATCGTTAGGGTAACAACAAGAAATGCTTACTGAGTCACAGCCTCTGGAAAACTGCCGCAA
GCCAGAGAGAGAGAGAAAAAGAGGGAGAGCAGCTTAGACCGCATGTGCTTGTGTGTGAGGCGTCTCTCTC
TTCGTCTCTGTTGCGCAAACGCATAGACTGCACTGAAAAAATCGATTACCTATTTTTTATGAATGAATAT
TTGCACTATTACTATTCAAAACTATTAAGATAGCAATCACATTCAATAGCCAAATACTATACCACCTGAG
CGATGCAACGAAATGATCAATTTGAGCAAAAATGCTGCATATTTAGGACGGCATCATTATAGAAATGCTT
CTTGCTGTGTACTTTTCTCTCGTCTGGCAGCTGTTTCGCCGTTATTGTTAAAACCGGCTTAAGTTAGGTG
TGTTTTCTACGACTAGTGAATGCCCTACTAGAAGATGTGTGTTGCACAAAATGTCCCTGGAATAACCAAT
TTGAAGTGCAGATAGCAGTAAACGTAAGCTAATATGAATATTATTTAACTGTAATGTTTTAATATCGCTG
GACATTACTAATAAACCCACTATAAACACATGTACATATGTATGTTTTGGCATACAATGAGTAGTTGGGG
AAAAAATGTGTAAAAGCACCGTGACCATCACAGCATAAAGATAACCAGCTGAAGTATCGAATATGAGTAA
CCCCCAAATTGAATCACATGCCGCAACTGATAGGACCCATGGAAGTACACTCTTCATGGCGATATACAAG
ACACACACAAGCACGAACACCCAGTTGCGGAGGAAATTCTCCGTAAATGAAAACCCAATCGGCGAACAAT
TCATACCCATATATGGTAAAAGTTTTGAACGCGACTTGAGAGCGGAGAGCATTGCGGCTGATAAGGTTTT
AGCGCTAAGCGGGCTTTATAAAACGGGCTGCGGGACCAGTTTTCATATCACTACCGTTTGAGTTCTTGTG
CTGTGTGGATACTCCTCCCGACACAAAGCCGCTCCATCAGCCAGCAGTCGTCTAATCCAGAGACCCCGGA
TCGGGGTACCAACATGGACGCACAAACACGACGACGTGAGCGTCGCGCTGAGAAACAAGCTCAATGGAAA
GCTGCAAACGGTGGATCTCCTCCACATATGGCTTACCCATACGATGTTCCAGATTACGCTCCTCCAAGCT
TGAATTCTGCAGATATCCAGCACAGTGGCGGCCGCTCGAGTCTAGAGGGCCCGCGGTTCGAAGGTAAGCC
TATCCCTAACCCTCTCCTCGGTCTCGATTCTACGCGTACCGGTCATCATCACCATCACCATTGAGTTTAA
ACCCGCTGATCAGCCTCGACTGTGCCTTCTAAGGCCTGAGCTCGCTGATCAGCCTCGATCGAGGATCCAG
ACATGATAAGATACATTGATGAGTTTGGACAAACCACAACTAGAATGCAGTGAAAAAAATGCTTTATTTG
TGAAATTTGTGATGCTATTGCTTTATTTGTAACCATTATAAGCTGCAATAAACAAGTTAACAACAACAAT
TGCATTCATTTTATGTTTCAGGTTCAGGGGGAGGTGTGGGAGGTTTTTTAAAGCAAGTAAAACCTCTACA
AATGTGGTATGGCTGATTATGATCAGTCGACCGATGCCCTTGAGAGCCTTCAACCCAGTCAGCTCCTTCC
GGTGGGCGCGGGGCATGACTATCGTCGCCGCACTTATGACTGTCTTCTTTATCATGCAACTCGTAGGACA
GGTGCCGGCAGCGCTCTGGGTCATTTTCGGCGAGGACCGCTTTCGCTGGAGCGCGACGATGATCGGCCTG
TCGCTTGCGGTATTCGGAATCTTGCACGCCCTCGCTCAAGCCTTCGTCACTGGTCCCGCCACCAAACGTT
TCGGCGAGAAGCAGGCCATTATCGCCGGCATGGCGGCCGACGCGCTGGGCTACGTCTTGCTGGCGTTCGC
GACGCGAG
