>Addgene plasmid #206492 | T8-pAc5.1 lambdaN HA EcoRV | depositor partial sequence | sequence record 401834 | lambda N HA
GACGCACAAACACGACGACGTGAGCGTCGCGCTGAGAAACAAGCTCAATGGAAAGCTGCAAACGGTGGAT
CTCCTCCACATATGGCTTACCCATACGATGTTCCAGATTACGCT
